Addgene plasmid #82772: pDONR223_SMAD4_p.G386V
Purpose: Gateway Donor vector containing SMAD4, part of the Target Accelerator Plasmid Collection.
Depositing lab: Jesse Boehm & Matthew Meyerson & David Root. Depositing organization: Broad Institute. Publication: High-throughput Phenotyping of Lung Cancer Somatic Mutations. Berger AH, Brooks AN, Wu X, Shrestha Y, Chouinard C, Piccioni F, Bagul M, Kamburov A, Imielinski M, Hogstrom L, Zhu C, Yang X, Pantel S, Sakai R, Watson J, Kaplan N, Campbell JD, Singh S, Root DE, Narayan R, Natoli T, Lahr DL, Tirosh I, Tamayo P, Getz G, Wong B, Doench J, Subramanian A, Golub TR, Meyerson M, Boehm JS. Cancer Cell. 2016 Aug 8;30(2):214-28. doi: 10.1016/j.ccell.2016.06.022. Epub 2016 Jul 28. PubMed 27478040.
Backbone
  Vector backbone: pDONR223
  Backbone manufacturer: Invitrogen
  Vector type: Gateway Entry vector
Growth in bacteria
  Bacterial resistance: Spectinomycin, 50 μg/mL
  Growth temperature: 37°C
  Growth strain: DH5alpha
  Copy number: High Copy
Gene/Insert
  Gene/Insert name: SMAD4 (alt name: NM_005359)
  Species: H. sapiens (human)
  Mutation: G386V
  Entrez Gene: SMAD4 (a.k.a. DPC4, JIP, MADH4, MYHRS)
  Promoter: None
  Cloning method: Gateway Cloning
  Sequencing primers: 5′ M13pUC-fwd; 3′ M13-Rev
Terms and licenses: Academic/Nonprofit Terms; Industry Terms: Not Available to Industry
Depositor comments: CLOSED (stop codon immediately follows insert)
How to cite: pDONR223_SMAD4_p.G386V was a gift from Jesse Boehm & Matthew Meyerson & David Root (Addgene plasmid # 82772 ; http://n2t.net/addgene:82772 ; RRID:Addgene_82772)
