[The description below was written by a language model from this plasmid's Addgene catalogue record and pLannotate feature annotations shown in this document.]
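Description:
pDONR223_SMAD4_p.G386V is a Gateway entry clone built on the Invitrogen pDONR223 backbone, carrying the human SMAD4 open reading frame (reference transcript NM_005359) with a glycine-to-valine substitution at residue 386. It is a small bacterial plasmid of about 4.4 kb. A high-copy ColE1/pUC-type origin maintains it in E. coli, and selection is with spectinomycin through the aadA aminoglycoside adenylyltransferase gene (SmR). This gene lies downstream of a fragment of a class 1 integron Pc promoter and a remnant of a gentamicin resistance gene. The short lacI and lacZα fragments annotated in the table appear to be backbone remnants rather than functional genes.

The SMAD4 coding sequence is flanked by attL recombination sites; the feature table labels them attL3 and a partial attL2. These sites allow an LR Clonase reaction to transfer the ORF into any compatible Gateway destination vector. The clone is in "closed" format, meaning a stop codon immediately follows the insert, so the protein cannot be fused to a C-terminal tag supplied by the destination vector. The record lists no promoter for the insert, consistent with an entry clone that serves as a shuttle rather than an expression plasmid. rrnB T1 and T2 terminators sit upstream of the cassette and insulate it from read-through transcription. A T7 promoter lies just beyond the downstream att site, facing back toward the insert. M13 primer sites allow sequence verification.

The plasmid belongs to the Target Accelerator Plasmid Collection, a set of wild-type and mutant alleles assembled for high-throughput functional phenotyping of somatic mutations found in lung cancer. It is typically used to generate expression constructs for comparing the G386V variant with wild-type SMAD4.
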