Features (pLannotate 1.2.2; 12 found; start..end, strand, type, name):
    121..213     +  CDS            lacI (fragment): lac repressor; lacI; The lac repressor binds to the lac operator to inhibit transcription in E. coli. This inhibition can be relieved by adding lactose or isopropyl-β-D-thiogalactopyranoside (IPTG).
    268..295     -  terminator     rrnB T2 terminator: transcription terminator T2 from the E. coli rrnB gene
    427..470     +  terminator     rrnB T1 terminator: Escherichia coli rrnB; transcription terminator T1 from the E. coli rrnB gene
    517..553     -  CDS            lacZα (fragment): LacZα fragment of β-galactosidase; lacZ fragment
    570..665     +  protein_bind   attL3: mutant version of attL; recombination site for the Gateway® LR reaction LR Clonase™
    668..2323    +  CDS            SMAD4: SMAD4_HUMAN - Also known as DPC4, MADH4. Experimental evidence at protein level: Swiss-Prot protein existence level 1. In muscle physiology, plays a central role in the balance between atrophy and hypertrophy. When recruited by MSTN, promotes atrophy response via phosphorylated SMAD2/4. MSTN decrease causes SMAD4 release and subsequent recruitment by the BMP pathway to promote hypertrophy via phosphorylated SMAD1/5/8. Acts synergistically with SMAD1 and YY1 in bone morphogenetic protein (BMP)-mediated cardiac- specific gene expression. Binds to SMAD binding elements (SBEs) (5'- GTCT/AGAC-3') w
   2334..2427    -  protein_bind   attL2 (fragment): mutant version of attL; recombination site for the Gateway® LR reaction LR Clonase™
   2445..2463    -  promoter       T7 promoter: promoter for bacteriophage T7 RNA polymerase
   2653..2676    +  promoter       Pc promoter (fragment): intI1 (promoter lies within the coding sequence); class 1 integron promoter
   2852..2908    +  CDS            GmR (fragment): gentamycin acetyltransferase; aacC1; confers resistance to gentamycin
   2915..3706    +  CDS            SmR: aminoglycoside adenylyltransferase (Murphy, 1985); aadA; confers resistance to spectinomycin and streptomycin
   3799..4387    +  rep_origin     ori: high-copy-number ColE1/pMB1/pBR322/pUC origin of replication
>Addgene plasmid #82772 | pDONR223_SMAD4_p.G386V | addgene full sequence | sequence record 161858 | Addgene NGS result
CTTTCCTGCGTTATCCCCTGATTCTGTGGATAACCGTATTACCGCCTTTGAGTGAGCTGATACCGCTCGC
CGCAGCCGAACGACCGAGCGCAGCGAGTCAGTGAGCGAGGAAGCGGAAGAGCGCCCAATACGCAAACCGC
CTCTCCCCGCGCGTTGGCCGATTCATTAATGCAGCTGGCACGACAGGTTTCCCGACTGGAAAGCGGGCAG
TGAGCGCAACGCAATTAATACGCGTACCGCTAGCCAGGAAGAGTTTGTAGAAACGCAAAAAGGCCATCCG
TCAGGATGGCCTTCTGCTTAGTTTGATGCCTGGCAGTTTATGGCGGGCGTCCTGCCCGCCACCCTCCGGG
CCGTTGCTTCACAACGTTCAAATCCGCTCCCGGCGGATTTGTCCTACTCAGGAGAGCGTTCACCGACAAA
CAACAGATAAAACGAAAGGCCCAGTCTTCCGACTGAGCCTTTCGTTTTATTTGATGCCTGGCAGTTCCCT
ACTCTCGCGTTAACGCTAGCATGGATGTTTTCCCAGTCACGACGTTGTAAAACGACGGCCAGTCTTAAGC
TCGGGCCCCAAATAATGATTTTATTTTGACTGATAGTGACCTGTTCGTTGCAACAAATTGATGAGCAATG
CTTTTTTATAATGCCAACTTTGTACAAAAAAGTTGGCATGGACAATATGTCTATTACGAATACACCAACA
AGTAATGATGCCTGTCTGAGCATTGTGCATAGTTTGATGTGCCATAGACAAGGTGGAGAGAGTGAAACAT
TTGCAAAAAGAGCAATTGAAAGTTTGGTAAAGAAGCTGAAGGAGAAAAAAGATGAATTGGATTCTTTAAT
AACAGCTATAACTACAAATGGAGCTCATCCTAGTAAATGTGTTACCATACAGAGAACATTGGATGGGAGG
CTTCAGGTGGCTGGTCGGAAAGGATTTCCTCATGTGATCTATGCCCGTCTCTGGAGGTGGCCTGATCTTC
ACAAAAATGAACTAAAACATGTTAAATATTGTCAGTATGCGTTTGACTTAAAATGTGATAGTGTCTGTGT
GAATCCATATCACTACGAACGAGTTGTATCACCTGGAATTGATCTCTCAGGATTAACACTGCAGAGTAAT
GCTCCATCAAGTATGATGGTGAAGGATGAATATGTGCATGACTTTGAGGGACAGCCATCGTTGTCCACTG
AAGGACATTCAATTCAAACCATCCAGCATCCACCAAGTAATCGTGCATCGACAGAGACATACAGCACCCC
AGCTCTGTTAGCCCCATCTGAGTCTAATGCTACCAGCACTGCCAACTTTCCCAACATTCCTGTGGCTTCC
ACAAGTCAGCCTGCCAGTATACTGGGGGGCAGCCATAGTGAAGGACTGTTGCAGATAGCATCAGGGCCTC
AGCCAGGACAGCAGCAGAATGGATTTACTGGTCAGCCAGCTACTTACCATCATAACAGCACTACCACCTG
GACTGGAAGTAGGACTGCACCATACACACCTAATTTGCCTCACCACCAAAACGGCCATCTTCAGCACCAC
CCGCCTATGCCGCCCCATCCCGGACATTACTGGCCTGTTCACAATGAGCTTGCATTCCAGCCTCCCATTT
CCAATCATCCTGCTCCTGAGTATTGGTGTTCCATTGCTTACTTTGAAATGGATGTTCAGGTAGGAGAGAC
ATTTAAGGTTCCTTCAAGCTGCCCTATTGTTACTGTTGATGGATACGTGGACCCTTCTGGAGGAGATCGC
TTTTGTTTGGGTCAACTCTCCAATGTCCACAGGACAGAAGCCATTGAGAGAGCAAGGTTGCACATAGGCA
AAGTTGTGCAGTTGGAATGTAAAGGTGAAGGTGATGTTTGGGTCAGGTGCCTTAGTGACCACGCGGTCTT
TGTACAGAGTTACTACTTAGACAGAGAAGCTGGGCGTGCACCTGGAGATGCTGTTCATAAGATCTACCCA
AGTGCATATATAAAGGTCTTTGATTTGCGTCAGTGTCATCGACAGATGCAGCAGCAGGCGGCTACTGCAC
AAGCTGCAGCAGCTGCCCAGGCAGCAGCCGTGGCAGGAAACATCCCTGGCCCAGGATCAGTAGGTGGAAT
AGCTCCAGCTATCAGTCTGTCAGCTGCTGCTGGAATTGGTGTTGATGACCTTCGTCGCTTATGCATACTC
AGGATGAGTTTTGTGAAAGGCTGGGGACCGGATTACCCAAGACAGAGCATCAAAGAAACACCTTGCTGGA
TTGAAATTCACTTACACCGGGCCCTCCAGCTCCTAGACGAAGTACTTCATACCATGCCGATTGCAGACCC
ACAACCTTTAGACTGATTGCCAACTTTCTTGTACAAAGTTGTCATTATAAGAAAGCATTGCTTATCAATT
TGTTGCAACGAACAGGTCACTATCAGTCAAAATAAAATCATTATTTGCCATCCAGCTGATATCCCCTATA
GTGAGTCGTATTACATGGTCATAGCTGTTTCCTGGCAGCTCTGGCCCGTGTCTCAAAATCTCTGATGTTA
CATTGCACAAGATAAAAATATATCATCATGCCTCCTCTAGACCAGCCAGGACAGAAATGCCTCGACTTCG
CTGCTACCCAAGGTTGCCGGGTGACGCACACCGTGGAAACGGATGAAGGCACGAACCCAGTGGACATAAG
CCTGTTCGGTTCGTAAGCTGTAATGCAAGTAGCGTATGCGCTCACGCAACTGGTCCAGAACCTTGACCGA
ACGCAGCGGTGGTAACGGCGCAGTGGCGGTTTTCATGGCTTGTTATGACTGTTTTTTTGGGGTACAGTCT
ATGCCTCGGGCATCCAAGCAGCAAGCGCGTTACGCCGTGGGTCGATGTTTGATGTTATGGAGCAGCAACG
ATGTTACGCAGCAGGGCAGTCGCCCTAAAACAAAGTTAAACATTATGAGGGAAGCGGTGATCGCCGAAGT
ATCGACTCAACTATCAGAGGTAGTTGGCGTCATCGAGCGCCATCTCGAACCGACGTTGCTGGCCGTACAT
TTGTACGGCTCCGCAGTGGATGGCGGCCTGAAGCCACACAGTGATATTGATTTGCTGGTTACGGTGACCG
TAAGGCTTGATGAAACAACGCGGCGAGCTTTGATCAACGACCTTTTGGAAACTTCGGCTTCCCCTGGAGA
GAGCGAGATTCTCCGCGCTGTAGAAGTCACCATTGTTGTGCACGACGACATCATTCCGTGGCGTTATCCA
GCTAAGCGCGAACTGCAATTTGGAGAATGGCAGCGCAATGACATTCTTGCAGGTATCTTCGAGCCAGCCA
CGATCGACATTGATCTGGCTATCTTGCTGACAAAAGCAAGAGAACATAGCGTTGCCTTGGTAGGTCCAGC
GGCGGAGGAACTCTTTGATCCGGTTCCTGAACAGGATCTATTTGAGGCGCTAAATGAAACCTTAACGCTA
TGGAACTCGCCGCCCGACTGGGCTGGCGATGAGCGAAATGTAGTGCTTACGTTGTCCCGCATTTGGTACA
GCGCAGTAACCGGCAAAATCGCGCCGAAGGATGTCGCTGCCGACTGGGCAATGGAGCGCCTGCCGGCCCA
GTATCAGCCCGTCATACTTGAAGCTAGACAGGCTTATCTTGGACAAGAAGAAGATCGCTTGGCCTCGCGC
GCAGATCAGTTGGAAGAATTTGTCCACTACGTGAAAGGCGAGATCACCAAGGTAGTCGGCAAATAACCCT
CGAGCCACCCATGACCAAAATCCCTTAACGTGAGTTACGCGTCGTTCCACTGAGCGTCAGACCCCGTAGA
AAAGATCAAAGGATCTTCTTGAGATCCTTTTTTTCTGCGCGTAATCTGCTGCTTGCAAACAAAAAAACCA
CCGCTACCAGCGGTGGTTTGTTTGCCGGATCAAGAGCTACCAACTCTTTTTCCGAAGGTAACTGGCTTCA
GCAGAGCGCAGATACCAAATACTGTTCTTCTAGTGTAGCCGTAGTTAGGCCACCACTTCAAGAACTCTGT
AGCACCGCCTACATACCTCGCTCTGCTAATCCTGTTACCAGTGGCTGCTGCCAGTGGCGATAAGTCGTGT
CTTACCGGGTTGGACTCAAGACGATAGTTACCGGATAAGGCGCAGCGGTCGGGCTGAACGGGGGGTTCGT
GCACACAGCCCAGCTTGGAGCGAACGACCTACACCGAACTGAGATACCTACAGCGTGAGCTATGAGAAAG
CGCCACGCTTCCCGAAGGGAGAAAGGCGGACAGGTATCCGGTAAGCGGCAGGGTCGGAACAGGAGAGCGC
ACGAGGGAGCTTCCAGGGGGAAACGCCTGGTATCTTTATAGTCCTGTCGGGTTTCGCCACCTCTGACTTG
AGCGTCGATTTTTGTGATGCTCGTCAGGGGGGCGGAGCCTATGGAAAAACGCCAGCAACGCGGCCTTTTT
ACGGTTCCTGGCCTTTTGCTGGCCTTTTGCTCACATGTT
