>Addgene plasmid #82772 | pDONR223_SMAD4_p.G386V | depositor partial sequence | sequence record 157498 | Insert sequence
ATGGACAATATGTCTATTACGAATACACCAACAAGTAATGATGCCTGTCTGAGCATTGTGCATAGTTTGA
TGTGCCATAGACAAGGTGGAGAGAGTGAAACATTTGCAAAAAGAGCAATTGAAAGTTTGGTAAAGAAGCT
GAAGGAGAAAAAAGATGAATTGGATTCTTTAATAACAGCTATAACTACAAATGGAGCTCATCCTAGTAAA
TGTGTTACCATACAGAGAACATTGGATGGGAGGCTTCAGGTGGCTGGTCGGAAAGGATTTCCTCATGTGA
TCTATGCCCGTCTCTGGAGGTGGCCTGATCTTCACAAAAATGAACTAAAACATGTTAAATATTGTCAGTA
TGCGTTTGACTTAAAATGTGATAGTGTCTGTGTGAATCCATATCACTACGAACGAGTTGTATCACCTGGA
ATTGATCTCTCAGGATTAACACTGCAGAGTAATGCTCCATCAAGTATGATGGTGAAGGATGAATATGTGC
ATGACTTTGAGGGACAGCCATCGTTGTCCACTGAAGGACATTCAATTCAAACCATCCAGCATCCACCAAG
TAATCGTGCATCGACAGAGACATACAGCACCCCAGCTCTGTTAGCCCCATCTGAGTCTAATGCTACCAGC
ACTGCCAACTTTCCCAACATTCCTGTGGCTTCCACAAGTCAGCCTGCCAGTATACTGGGGGGCAGCCATA
GTGAAGGACTGTTGCAGATAGCATCAGGGCCTCAGCCAGGACAGCAGCAGAATGGATTTACTGGTCAGCC
AGCTACTTACCATCATAACAGCACTACCACCTGGACTGGAAGTAGGACTGCACCATACACACCTAATTTG
CCTCACCACCAAAACGGCCATCTTCAGCACCACCCGCCTATGCCGCCCCATCCCGGACATTACTGGCCTG
TTCACAATGAGCTTGCATTCCAGCCTCCCATTTCCAATCATCCTGCTCCTGAGTATTGGTGTTCCATTGC
TTACTTTGAAATGGATGTTCAGGTAGGAGAGACATTTAAGGTTCCTTCAAGCTGCCCTATTGTTACTGTT
GATGGATACGTGGACCCTTCTGGAGGAGATCGCTTTTGTTTGGGTCAACTCTCCAATGTCCACAGGACAG
AAGCCATTGAGAGAGCAAGGTTGCACATAGGCAAAGTTGTGCAGTTGGAATGTAAAGGTGAAGGTGATGT
TTGGGTCAGGTGCCTTAGTGACCACGCGGTCTTTGTACAGAGTTACTACTTAGACAGAGAAGCTGGGCGT
GCACCTGGAGATGCTGTTCATAAGATCTACCCAAGTGCATATATAAAGGTCTTTGATTTGCGTCAGTGTC
ATCGACAGATGCAGCAGCAGGCGGCTACTGCACAAGCTGCAGCAGCTGCCCAGGCAGCAGCCGTGGCAGG
AAACATCCCTGGCCCAGGATCAGTAGGTGGAATAGCTCCAGCTATCAGTCTGTCAGCTGCTGCTGGAATT
GGTGTTGATGACCTTCGTCGCTTATGCATACTCAGGATGAGTTTTGTGAAAGGCTGGGGACCGGATTACC
CAAGACAGAGCATCAAAGAAACACCTTGCTGGATTGAAATTCACTTACACCGGGCCCTCCAGCTCCTAGA
CGAAGTACTTCATACCATGCCGATTGCAGACCCACAACCTTTAGACTGA
